Addgene plasmid #250437: pET-H-NS-moxCerulean3-15b
Purpose: Expresses H-NS-moxCerulean3 in bacterial cells (pET15b backbone)
Depositing lab: Kyubong Jo. Depositing organization: Sogang University.
Backbone
  Vector backbone: pET-15b
  Backbone size w/o insert (bp): 5703
  Total vector size (bp): 6847
  Vector type: Bacterial Expression
Growth in bacteria
  Bacterial resistance: Ampicillin, 100 μg/mL
  Growth temperature: 37°C
  Growth strain: DH5alpha
  Copy number: Unknown
Gene/Insert
  Gene/Insert name: H-NS-moxCerulean3
  Insert size (bp): 1146
  Promoter: T7 promoter
  Cloning method: Restriction Enzyme; 5′ cloning site NdeI (not destroyed); 3′ cloning site BamHI (unknown if destroyed)
  Sequencing primers: 5′ T7 promoter; 3′ T7 terminator
Terms and licenses: Academic/Nonprofit Terms; Industry Terms: Not Available to Industry
How to cite: pET-H-NS-moxCerulean3-15b was a gift from Kyubong Jo (Addgene plasmid # 250437 ; http://n2t.net/addgene:250437 ; RRID:Addgene_250437)
