[The description below was written by a language model from this plasmid's Addgene catalogue record and pLannotate feature annotations shown in this document.]
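Description:
pET-H-NS-moxCerulean3-15b is a bacterial expression plasmid built on the pET-15b backbone, about 6.85 kb in total, for producing a fusion of the E. coli nucleoid-associated DNA-binding protein H-NS with the cyan fluorescent protein moxCerulean3. It is propagated in E. coli through a ColE1/pBR322-type origin, with the bom region and the rop gene retained from pBR322; rop normally holds copy number down, although the record lists copy number as unknown. Selection is by ampicillin through the TEM beta-lactamase gene (bla) under its own promoter. Several short tetracycline-resistance fragments and a tet promoter are annotated, but these are non-functional remnants of the pBR322 ancestry rather than a usable marker.

The roughly 1.15 kb insert was cloned between NdeI and BamHI, downstream of the T7 promoter, a lac operator and the T7 gene 10 ribosome binding site, and is followed by the T7 terminator. The plasmid also carries lacI, so transcription is repressed until IPTG is added and requires a host that supplies T7 RNA polymerase. The reading frame begins with vector-encoded N-terminal sequence: a short match annotated as a capTEV fragment, which most likely corresponds to the His tag of pET-15b, then a thrombin cleavage site, followed by hns and then moxCerulean3, a constitutively fluorescent Aequorea victoria derivative. A small fragment annotated as SET1 lies between the fluorescent protein and the terminator and probably reflects T7-derived vector sequence rather than a deliberate tag. The stated purpose is simply bacterial expression of H-NS-moxCerulean3. The tag arrangement would suit affinity purification of a fluorescent DNA-binding protein, but the record does not describe a specific downstream application.
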