Features (pLannotate 1.2.2; 22 found; start..end, strand, type, name):
    104..208     +  promoter       AmpR promoter: bla
    209..1066    +  CDS            bla: BLAT_ECOLX - Experimental evidence at protein level: Swiss-Prot protein existence level 1. TEM-type are the most prevalent beta-lactamases in enterobacteria; they hydrolyze the beta-lactam bond in susceptible beta-lactam antibiotics, thus conferring resistance to penicillins and cephalosporins. TEM-3 and TEM-4 are capable of hydrolyzing cefotaxime and ceftazidime. TEM-5 is capable of hydrolyzing ceftazidime. TEM-6 is capable of hydrolyzing ceftazidime and aztreonam. TEM-8/CAZ-2, TEM- 16/CAZ-7 and TEM-24/CAZ-6 are markedly active against ceftazidime. IRT- 4 shows resistance to beta-lactamase in
   1240..1828    +  rep_origin     ori: high-copy-number ColE1/pMB1/pBR322/pUC origin of replication
   2014..2153    -  misc_feature   bom: basis of mobility region from pBR322
   2255..2446    -  CDS            rop: Rop protein, which maintains plasmids at low copy number; rop
   2463..2843    +  CDS            YPB1_ECOLX: Protein predicted: Swiss-Prot protein existence level 4. From Escherichia coli.
   3085..3709    -  CDS            TcR (fragment): tetracycline efflux protein; tet; confers resistance to tetracycline
   3724..3745    -  protein_bind   CAP binding site: CAP binding activates transcription in the presence of cAMP. E. coli catabolite activator protein
   3758..4840    -  CDS            lacI: lac repressor; lacI; The lac repressor binds to the lac operator to inhibit transcription in E. coli. This inhibition can be relieved by adding lactose or isopropyl-β-D-thiogalactopyranoside (IPTG).
   4841..4918    -  promoter       lacI promoter: lacI
   4926..5205    -  CDS            TcR (fragment): tetracycline efflux protein; tet; confers resistance to tetracycline
   5227..5245    +  promoter       T7 promoter: promoter for bacteriophage T7 RNA polymerase
   5246..5270    +  protein_bind   lac operator: The lac repressor binds to the lac operator to inhibit transcription in E. coli. This inhibition can be relieved by adding lactose or isopropyl-β-D-thiogalactopyranoside (IPTG). lac repressor encoded by lacI
   5285..5307    +  RBS            RBS: efficient ribosome binding site from bacteriophage T7 gene 10 (Olins and Rangwala, 1989)
   5326..5342    +  CDS            capTEV™ (fragment): composite tag for in vivo biotinylation, TEV protease cleavage, and 6xHis tagging
   5353..5370    +  CDS            thrombin site: thrombin recognition and cleavage site
   5377..5787    +  CDS            hns: HNS_ECOLI - Also known as bglY From Escherichia coli (strain K12).
   5809..6522    +  CDS            moxCerulean3: moxCerulean3 is a basic (constitutively fluorescent) cyan fluorescent protein published in 2015, derived from Aequorea victoria.
   6533..6582    +  CDS            SET1 (fragment): solubility-enhancement tag derived from T7 phage gene 10B
   6590..6637    +  terminator     T7 terminator: transcription terminator for bacteriophage T7 RNA polymerase
   6660..6764    -  CDS            TcR (fragment): tetracycline efflux protein; tet; confers resistance to tetracycline
   6812..6840    -  promoter       tet promoter: E. coli promoter for tetracycline efflux protein gene
>Addgene plasmid #250437 | pET-H-NS-moxCerulean3-15b | addgene full sequence | sequence record 499767 | Addgene NGS Result
TTCTTGAAGACGAAAGGGCCTCGTGATACGCCTATTTTTATAGGTTAATGTCATGATAATAATGGTTTCT
TAGACGTCAGGTGGCACTTTTCGGGGAAATGTGCGCGGAACCCCTATTTGTTTATTTTTCTAAATACATT
CAAATATGTATCCGCTCATGAGACAATAACCCTGATAAATGCTTCAATAATATTGAAAAAGGAAGAGTAT
GAGTATTCAACATTTCCGTGTCGCCCTTATTCCCTTTTTTGCGGCATTTTGCCTTCCTGTTTTTGCTCAC
CCAGAAACGCTGGTGAAAGTAAAAGATGCTGAAGATCAGTTGGGTGCACGAGTGGGTTACATCGAACTGG
ATCTCAACAGCGGTAAGATCCTTGAGAGTTTTCGCCCCGAAGAACGTTTTCCAATGATGAGCACTTTTAA
AGTTCTGCTATGTGGCGCTGTATTATCCCGTGTTGACGCCGGGCAAGAGCAACTCGGTCGCCGCATACAC
TATTCTCAGAATGACTTGGTTGAGTACTCACCAGTCACAGAAAAGCATCTTACGGATGGCATGACAGTAA
GAGAATTATGCAGTGCTGCCATAACCATGAGTGATAACACTGCGGCCAACTTACTTCTGACAACGATCGG
AGGACCGAAGGAGCTAACCGCTTTTTTGCACAACATGGGGGATCATGTAACTCGCCTTGATCGTTGGGAA
CCGGAGCTGAATGAAGCCATACCAAACGACGAGCGTGACACCACGATGCCTGCAGCAATGGCAACAACGT
TGCGCAAACTATTAACTGGCGAACTACTTACTCTAGCTTCCCGGCAACAATTAATAGACTGGATGGAGGC
GGATAAAGTTGCAGGACCACTTCTGCGCTCGGCCCTTCCGGCTGGCTGGTTTATTGCTGATAAATCTGGA
GCCGGTGAGCGTGGGTCTCGCGGTATCATTGCAGCACTGGGGCCAGATGGTAAGCCCTCCCGTATCGTAG
TTATCTACACGACGGGGAGTCAGGCAACTATGGATGAACGAAATAGACAGATCGCTGAGATAGGTGCCTC
ACTGATTAAGCATTGGTAACTGTCAGACCAAGTTTACTCATATATACTTTAGATTGATTTAAAACTTCAT
TTTTAATTTAAAAGGATCTAGGTGAAGATCCTTTTTGATAATCTCATGACCAAAATCCCTTAACGTGAGT
TTTCGTTCCACTGAGCGTCAGACCCCGTAGAAAAGATCAAAGGATCTTCTTGAGATCCTTTTTTTCTGCG
CGTAATCTGCTGCTTGCAAACAAAAAAACCACCGCTACCAGCGGTGGTTTGTTTGCCGGATCAAGAGCTA
CCAACTCTTTTTCCGAAGGTAACTGGCTTCAGCAGAGCGCAGATACCAAATACTGTCCTTCTAGTGTAGC
CGTAGTTAGGCCACCACTTCAAGAACTCTGTAGCACCGCCTACATACCTCGCTCTGCTAATCCTGTTACC
AGTGGCTGCTGCCAGTGGCGATAAGTCGTGTCTTACCGGGTTGGACTCAAGACGATAGTTACCGGATAAG
GCGCAGCGGTCGGGCTGAACGGGGGGTTCGTGCACACAGCCCAGCTTGGAGCGAACGACCTACACCGAAC
TGAGATACCTACAGCGTGAGCTATGAGAAAGCGCCACGCTTCCCGAAGGGAGAAAGGCGGACAGGTATCC
GGTAAGCGGCAGGGTCGGAACAGGAGAGCGCACGAGGGAGCTTCCAGGGGGAAACGCCTGGTATCTTTAT
AGTCCTGTCGGGTTTCGCCACCTCTGACTTGAGCGTCGATTTTTGTGATGCTCGTCAGGGGGGCGGAGCC
TATGGAAAAACGCCAGCAACGCGGCCTTTTTACGGTTCCTGGCCTTTTGCTGGCCTTTTGCTCACATGTT
CTTTCCTGCGTTATCCCCTGATTCTGTGGATAACCGTATTACCGCCTTTGAGTGAGCTGATACCGCTCGC
CGCAGCCGAACGACCGAGCGCAGCGAGTCAGTGAGCGAGGAAGCGGAAGAGCGCCTGATGCGGTATTTTC
TCCTTACGCATCTGTGCGGTATTTCACACCGCAATGGTGCACTCTCAGTACAATCTGCTCTGATGCCGCA
TAGTTAAGCCAGTATACACTCCGCTATCGCTACGTGACTGGGTCATGGCTGCGCCCCGACACCCGCCAAC
ACCCGCTGACGCGCCCTGACGGGCTTGTCTGCTCCCGGCATCCGCTTACAGACAAGCTGTGACCGTCTCC
GGGAGCTGCATGTGTCAGAGGTTTTCACCGTCATCACCGAAACGCGCGAGGCAGCTGCGGTAAAGCTCAT
CAGCGTGGTCGTGAAGCGATTCACAGATGTCTGCCTGTTCATCCGCGTCCAGCTCGTTGAGTTTCTCCAG
AAGCGTTAATGTCTGGCTTCTGATAAAGCGGGCCATGTTAAGGGCGGTTTTTTCCTGTTTGGTCACTGAT
GCCTCCGTGTAAGGGGGATTTCTGTTCATGGGGGTAATGATACCGATGAAACGAGAGAGGATGCTCACGA
TACGGGTTACTGATGATGAACATGCCCGGTTACTGGAACGTTGTGAGGGTAAACAACTGGCGGTATGGAT
GCGGCGGGACCAGAGAAAAATCACTCAGGGTCAATGCCAGCGCTTCGTTAATACAGATGTAGGTGTTCCA
CAGGGTAGCCAGCAGCATCCTGCGATGCAGATCCGGAACATAATGGTGCAGGGCGCTGACTTCCGCGTTT
CCAGACTTTACGAAACACGGAAACCGAAGACCATTCATGTTGTTGCTCAGGTCGCAGACGTTTTGCAGCA
GCAGTCGCTTCACGTTCGCTCGCGTATCGGTGATTCATTCTGCTAACCAGTAAGGCAACCCCGCCAGCCT
AGCCGGGTCCTCAACGACAGGAGCACGATCATGCGCACCCGTGGCCAGGACCCAACGCTGCCCGAGATGC
GCCGCGTGCGGCTGCTGGAGATGGCGGACGCGATGGATATGTTCTGCCAAGGGTTGGTTTGCGCATTCAC
AGTTCTCCGCAAGAATTGATTGGCTCCAATTCTTGGAGTGGTGAATCCGTTAGCGAGGTGCCGCCGGCTT
CCATTCAGGTCGAGGTGGCCCGGCTCCATGCACCGCGACGCAACGCGGGGAGGCAGACAAGGTATAGGGC
GGCGCCTACAATCCATGCCAACCCGTTCCATGTGCTCGCCGAGGCGGCATAAATCGCCGTGACGATCAGC
GGTCCAATGATCGAAGTTAGGCTGGTAAGAGCCGCGAGCGATCCTTGAAGCTGTCCCTGATGGTCGTCAT
CTACCTGCCTGGACAGCATGGCCTGCAACGCGGGCATCCCGATGCCGCCGGAAGCGAGAAGAATCATAAT
GGGGAAGGCCATCCAGCCTCGCGTCGCGAACGCCAGCAAGACGTAGCCCAGCGCGTCGGCCGCCATGCCG
GCGATAATGGCCTGCTTCTCGCCGAAACGTTTGGTGGCGGGACCAGTGACGAAGGCTTGAGCGAGGGCGT
GCAAGATTCCGAATACCGCAAGCGACAGGCCGATCATCGTCGCGCTCCAGCGAAAGCGGTCCTCGCCGAA
AATGACCCAGAGCGCTGCCGGCACCTGTCCTACGAGTTGCATGATAAAGAAGACAGTCATAAGTGCGGCG
ACGATAGTCATGCCCCGCGCCCACCGGAAGGAGCTGACTGGGTTGAAGGCTCTCAAGGGCATCGGTCGAG
ATCCCGGTGCCTAATGAGTGAGCTAACTTACATTAATTGCGTTGCGCTCACTGCCCGCTTTCCAGTCGGG
AAACCTGTCGTGCCAGCTGCATTAATGAATCGGCCAACGCGCGGGGAGAGGCGGTTTGCGTATTGGGCGC
CAGGGTGGTTTTTCTTTTCACCAGTGAGACGGGCAACAGCTGATTGCCCTTCACCGCCTGGCCCTGAGAG
AGTTGCAGCAAGCGGTCCACGCTGGTTTGCCCCAGCAGGCGAAAATCCTGTTTGATGGTGGTTAACGGCG
GGATATAACATGAGCTGTCTTCGGTATCGTCGTATCCCACTACCGAGATATCCGCACCAACGCGCAGCCC
GGACTCGGTAATGGCGCGCATTGCGCCCAGCGCCATCTGATCGTTGGCAACCAGCATCGCAGTGGGAACG
ATGCCCTCATTCAGCATTTGCATGGTTTGTTGAAAACCGGACATGGCACTCCAGTCGCCTTCCCGTTCCG
CTATCGGCTGAATTTGATTGCGAGTGAGATATTTATGCCAGCCAGCCAGACGCAGACGCGCCGAGACAGA
ACTTAATGGGCCCGCTAACAGCGCGATTTGCTGGTGACCCAATGCGACCAGATGCTCCACGCCCAGTCGC
GTACCGTCTTCATGGGAGAAAATAATACTGTTGATGGGTGTCTGGTCAGAGACATCAAGAAATAACGCCG
GAACATTAGTGCAGGCAGCTTCCACAGCAATGGCATCCTGGTCATCCAGCGGATAGTTAATGATCAGCCC
ACTGACGCGTTGCGCGAGAAGATTGTGCACCGCCGCTTTACAGGCTTCGACGCCGCTTCGTTCTACCATC
GACACCACCACGCTGGCACCCAGTTGATCGGCGCGAGATTTAATCGCCGCGACAATTTGCGACGGCGCGT
GCAGGGCCAGACTGGAGGTGGCAACGCCAATCAGCAACGACTGTTTGCCCGCCAGTTGTTGTGCCACGCG
GTTGGGAATGTAATTCAGCTCCGCCATCGCCGCTTCCACTTTTTCCCGCGTTTTCGCAGAAACGTGGCTG
GCCTGGTTCACCACGCGGGAAACGGTCTGATAAGAGACACCGGCATACTCTGCGACATCGTATAACGTTA
CTGGTTTCACATTCACCACCCTGAATTGACTCTCTTCCGGGCGCTATCATGCCATACCGCGAAAGGTTTT
GCGCCATTCGATGGTGTCCGGGATCTCGACGCTCTCCCTTATGCGACTCCTGCATTAGGAAGCAGCCCAG
TAGTAGGTTGAGGCCGTTGAGCACCGCCGCCGCAAGGAATGGTGCATGCAAGGAGATGGCGCCCAACAGT
CCCCCGGCCACGGGGCCTGCCACCATACCCACGCCGAAACAAGCGCTCATGAGCCCGAAGTGGCGAGCCC
GATCTTCCCCATCGGTGATGTCGGCGATATAGGCGCCAGCAACCGCACCTGTGGCGCCGGTGATGCCGGC
CACGATGCGTCCGGCGTAGAGGATCGAGATCTCGATCCCGCGAAATTAATACGACTCACTATAGGGGAAT
TGTGAGCGGATAACAATTCCCCTCTAGAAATAATTTTGTTTAACTTTAAGAAGGAGATATACCATGGGCA
GCAGCCATCATCATCATCATCACAGCAGCGGCCTGGTGCCGCGCGGCAGCCATATGATGAGCGAAGCACT
TAAAATTCTGAACAACATCCGTACTCTTCGTGCGCAGGCAAGAGAATGTACACTTGAAACGCTGGAAGAA
ATGCTGGAAAAATTAGAAGTTGTTGTTAACGAACGTCGCGAAGAAGAAAGCGCGGCTGCTGCTGAAGTTG
AAGAGCGCACTCGTAAACTGCAGCAATATCGCGAAATGCTGATCGCTGACGGTATTGACCCGAACGAACT
GCTGAATAGCCTTGCTGCCGTTAAATCTGGCACCAAAGCTAAACGTGCTCAGCGTCCGGCAAAATATAGC
TACGTTGACGAAAACGGCGAAACTAAAACCTGGACTGGCCAAGGCCGTACTCCAGCTGTAATCAAAAAAG
CAATGGATGAGCAAGGTAAATCCCTCGACGATTTCCTGATCAAGCAAGGCGGCTCTGGCGGCCCCGGGGT
GTCAAAGGGCGAAGAGCTGTTTACTGGAGTCGTCCCAATTCTGGTGGAGCTGGATGGAGATGTCAACGGG
CATAAGTTTTCAGTGCGAGGAGAGGGAGAAGGAGACGCTACCAACGGCAAGCTGACACTGAAATTCATCA
GCACCACAGGGAAGCTGCCCGTGCCTTGGCCAACCCTGGTCACTACCCTGAGTTGGGGCGTCCAGTCATT
TGCCCGATACCCAGACCACATGAAGCAGCATGATTTCTTTAAATCCGCTATGCCCGAGGGCTACGTGCAG
GAACGGACAATTTTCTTTAAGGACGATGGAACATACAAAACTAGAGCAGAGGTGAAGTTCGAAGGAGACA
CTCTGGTCAACAGGATCGAGCTGAAGGGCATTGACTTTAAAGAAGATGGAAATATCCTGGGCCACAAACT
GGAGTACAACGCCATCCATGGCAACGTGTACATTACAGCTGATAAGCAGAAAAACGGGATTAAGGCAAAT
TTCGGACTGAACTGCAATGTGGAAGACGGGAGTGTCCAGCTGGCCGATCACTACCAGCAGAACACTCCTA
TCGGCGACGGGCCCGTGCTGCTGCCTGATAATCATTATCTGAGCACCCAGTCCAAGCTGTCTAAGGACCC
CAATGAGAAAAGAGATCACATGGTGCTGCTGGAGTTTGTGACCGCTGCTGGCATTACCCTGGGGATGGAC
GAGCTGTACAAGTAAGGATCCGGCTGCTAACAAAGCCCGAAAGGAAGCTGAGTTGGCTGCTGCCACCGCT
GAGCAATAACTAGCATAACCCCTTGGGGCCTCTAAACGGGTCTTGAGGGGTTTTTTGCTGAAAGGAGGAA
CTATATCCGGATATCCCGCAAGAGGCCCGGCAGTACCGGCATAACCAAGCCTATGCCTACAGCATCCAGG
GTGACGGTGCCGAGGATGACGATGAGCGCATTGTTAGATTTCATACACGGTGCCTGACTGCGTTAGCAAT
TTAACTGTGATAAACTACCGCATTAAAGCTTATCGATGATAAGCTGTCAAACATGAGAA
