>Addgene plasmid #250437 | pET-H-NS-moxCerulean3-15b | depositor partial sequence | sequence record 494243 | T7 Promoter
ATCCCGGGATCCATTTCCCCTCTAAGAAAAATTTTGTTTAACTTTAAGAAGGAGATATACCATGGGCAGC
AGCCATCATCATCATCATCACAGCAGCGGCCTGGTGCCGCGCGGCAGCCATATGATGAGCGAAGCACTTA
AAATTCTGAACAACATCCGTACTCTTCGTGCGCAGGCAAGAGAATGTACACTTGAAACGCTGGAAGAAAT
GCTGGAAAAATTAGAAGTTGTTGTTAACGAACGTCGCGAAGAAGAAAGCGCGGCTGCTGCTGAAGTTGAA
GAGCGCACTCGTAAACTGCAGCAATATCGCGAAATGCTGATCGCTGACGGTATTGACCCGAACGAACTGC
TGAATAGCCTTGCTGCCGTTAAATCTGGCACCAAAGCTAAACGTGCTCAGCGTCCGGCAAAATATAGCTA
CGTTGACGAAAACGGCGAAACTAAAACCTGGACTGGCCAAGGCCGTACTCCAGCTGTAATCAAAAAAGCA
ATGGATGAGCAAGGTAAATCCCTCGACGATTTCCTGATCAAGCAAGGCGGCTCTGGCGGCCCCGGGGTGT
CAAAGGGCGAAGAGCTGTTTACTGGAGTCGTCCCAATTCTGGTGGAGCTGGATGGAGATGTCAACGGGCA
TAAGTTTTCAGTGCGAGGAGAGGGAGAAGGAGACGCTACCAACGGCAAGCTGACACTGAAATTCATCAGC
ACCACAGGGAAGCTGCCCGTGCCTTGGCCAACCCTGGTCACTACCCTGAGTTGGGGCGTCCAGTCATTTG
CCCGATACCCAGACCACATGAAGCAGCATGATTTCTTTAAATCCGCTATGCCCGAGGGCTACGTGCAGGA
ACGGACAATTTTCTTTAAGGACGATGGAACATACAAAACTAGAGCAGAAGGTGAAGTTCGAAGGAGACAC
TCTGGTCAACAGGATCGAGCTGAAGGGCATTGACTTTAAAGAAAATGGAAATATCCTGGGCCCCAAACTG
GAGTACAACGCCATCCATGGCAACGTGTACTTTCCGCCTGATAACCAAAAAAACGGGATTAAGGCAATTT
CGGACTGAACTGCAATGGGGAAAACGGGAATGTCCAGCTGGCCGAATCCTTCCAGAAGAAACTCCTATTG
GGGAAGGGGCCCGGGCGCGGCCTGAAAATCTTATTTGGACCCCCCGTCCAAGTTTTCAAAGACCCCCATG
GAAAAAAGAAAAACCTGGGGGTGGGGAGAATTTTTGCACCCCTTTGTGGTATCCCCCGGGGAGGGGAAAA
AATGTTAAAAAAAAGGATGCCCGTTTAAAAAAACCCCAAAGGAAA
