>Addgene plasmid #250437 | pET-H-NS-moxCerulean3-15b | depositor partial sequence | sequence record 494244 | T7 Terminator
TGCGCATCAGCTTTCTTTTCGGGCTTGGTTAGCAGCCGGATCCTTACTTGTACAGCTCGTCCATCCCCAG
GGTAATGCCAGCATCGGACACAAACTCCAGCAGCACCATGTGATCTCTTTTCTCATTGGGGTCCTTAGAC
AGCTTGGACTGGGTGCTCAGATAATGATTATCAGGCAGCAGCACGGGCCCGTCGCCGATAGGAGTGTTCT
GCTGGTAGTGATCGGCCAGCTGGACACTCCCGTCTTCCACATTGCAGTTCAGTCCGAAATTTGCCTTAAT
CCCGTTTTTCTGCTTATCAGCTGTAATGTACACGTTGCCATGGATGGCGTTGTACTCCAGTTTGTGGCCC
AGGATATTTCCATCTTCTTTAAAGTCAATGCCCTTCAGCTCGATCCTGTTGACCAGAGTGTCTCCTTCGA
ACTTCACCTCTGCTCTAGTTTTGTATGTTCCATCGTCCTTAAAGAAAATTGTCCGTTCCTGCACGTAGCC
CTCGGGCATAGCGGATTTAAAGAAATCATGCTGCTTCATGTGGTCTGGGTATCGGGCAAATGACTGGACG
CCCCAACTCAGGGTAGTGACCAGGGTTGGCCAAGGCACGGGCAGCTTCCCTGTGGTGCTGATGAATTTCA
GTGTCAGCTTGCCGTTGGTAGCGTCTCCTTCTCCCTCTCCTCGCACTGAAAACTTATGCCCGTTGACATC
TCCATCCAGCTCCACCAGAATTGGGACGACTCCAGTAAACAGCTCTTCGCCCTTTGACACCCCGGGGCCG
CCAGAGCCGCCTTGCTTGATCAGGAAATCGTCGAGGGATTTACCTTGCTCATCCATTGCTTTTTTGATTA
CAGCTGGAGTACGGCCTTGGCCAGTCCAGGTTTTAGTTTCGCCGTTTTCGTCAACGTAGCTATATTTTGC
CGGACGCTGAGCACGTTTAGCTTTGGTGCCAGATTTAACGGCAGCAAGGCTATTCAGCAGTTCGTTCGGG
TCAATACCGTCAGCGATCAGCATTTCGCGATATTGCTGCAGTTTACGAATGCGCTCTTCAACTTCAGCAG
CAGCCGCGCTTTCTTCTTCGCGACGTTCGTTAACAACAACTTCTATTTTGTCAGCATTTCTTCCACCGTT
TCAAGGGTACATTCTCTTGCCTGCCCCCGAGAAGTACGGATGTTGTTCAGAATTTTAAGTGCTTCGCTCA
TCAATGGCTGCCGGCCGGCCCCAGCCCCTGCCGGAATAAAAATAATAATGGCTGCTGCCCATGGATATTC
CCTTTTAAAATTAAAAAAAATTTTTTTAAGGGGAAATGTGTCCCCTCTAATTCCCCCATTGGGGAGCCTT
TTTTTTCCGCGGAAGAAATCCCCCCCCTCCCCCCGACCCACTTGGGGGGGACTCCCCGGCGCCCCAGGGG
GGGGTGGCGCCCCTTTCCCCCCCTCCCGGGGGGGA
